>Addgene plasmid #108283 | pRVV669 | depositor full sequence | sequence record 205382 | pRVV669 sequence 10212 bps
CTAAATTGTAAGCGTTAATATTTTGTTAAAATTCGCGTTAAATTTTTGTTAAATCAGCTCATTTTTTAAC
CAATAGGCCGAAATCGGCAAAATCCCTTATAAATCAAAAGAATAGACCGAGATAGGGT
[37 nt withheld, positions 129-165]
AAAGAACGTGGACTCCAACGTCAAAGG
[49 nt withheld, positions 193-241]
T
[91 nt withheld, positions 243-333]
G
[124 nt withheld, positions 335-458]
CCCATTCGCCATTCAGGCTGCGCAACTGTTGGGAAGGGCGATCGGTGCGGGCCTCTTCGCTATTACGCCA
GCTGGCGAAAGGGGGATGTGCTGCAAGGCGATTAAGTTGGGTAACGCCAGGGTTTTCCCAGTCACGACGT
TGTAAAACGACGGCCAGTGAATTGTAATACGACTCACTATAGGGCGAATTGGGTACGTACCGGGCCCTAG
TATGTATGTAAGTTAATAAAACCCATTTTTGCGGAAAGTAGATAAAAAAAACATTTTTTTTTTTTACTGC
ACTGGATATCATTGAACTTATCTGATCAGTTTTAAATTTACTTCGATCCAAGGGTATTTGATGTACCAGG
TTCTTTCGATTACCTCTCACTCAAAATGACATTCCACTCAAAGTCAGCGCTGTTTGCCTCCTTCTCTGTC
CACAGAAATATCGCCGTCTCTTTCGCCGCTGCGTCCGCTATCTCTTTCGCCACCGTTTGTAGCGTTACGT
AGCGTCAATGTCCGCCTTCAGTTGCATTTTGTCAGCGGTTTCGTGACGAAGCTCCAAGCGGTTTACGCCA
TCAATTAAACACAAAGTGCTGTGCCAAAACTCCTCTCGCTTCTTATTTTTGTTTGTTTTTTGAGTGATTG
GGGTGGTGATTGGTTTTGGGTGGGTAAGCAGGGGAAAGTGTGAAAAATCCCGGCAATGGGCCAAGAGGAT
CAGGAGCTATTAATTCGCGGAGGCAGCAAACACCCATCTGCCGAGCATCTGAACAATGTGAGTAGTACAT
GTGCATACATCTTAAGTTCACTTGATCTATAGGAACTGCGATTGCAACATCAAATTGTCTGCGGCGTGAG
AACTGCGACCCACAAAAATCCCAAACCGCAATTGCACAAACAAATAGTGACACGAAACAGATTATTCTGG
TAGCTGTTCTCGCTATATAAGACAATTTTTGAGATCATATCATGATCAAGACATCTAAAGGCATTCATTT
TCGACTATATTCTTTTTTACAAAAAATATAACAACCAGATATTTTAAGCTGATCCTAGATGCACAAAAAA
TAAATAAAAGTATAAACCTACTTCGTAGGATACTTCGGGGTACTTTTTGTTCGGGGTTAGATGAGCATAA
CGCTTGTAGTTGATATTTGAGATCCCCTATCATTGCAGGGTGACAGCGGAGCGGCTTCGCAGAGCTGCAT
TAACCAGGGCTTCGGGCAGGCCAAAAACTACGGCACGCTCCGGCCACCCAGTCCGCCGGAGGACTCCGGT
TCAGGGAGCGGCCAACTAGCCGAGAACCTCACCTATGCCTGGCACAATATGGACATCTTTGGGGCGGTCA
ATCAGCCGGGCTCCGGATGGCGGCAGCTGGTCAACCGGACACGCGGACTATTCTGCAACGAGCGACACAT
ACCGGCGCCCAGGAAACATTTGCTCAAGAACGGTGAGTTTCTATTCGCAGTCGGCTGATCTGTGTGAAAT
CTTAATAAAGGGTCCAATTACCAATTTGAAACTCAGTTTGCGGCGTGGCCTATCCGGGCGAACTTTTGGC
CGTGATGGGCAGTTCCGGTGCCGGAAAGACGACCCTGCTGAATGCCCTTGCCTTTCGATCGCCGCAGGGC
ATCCAAGTATCGCCATCCGGGATGCGACTGCTCAATGGCCAACCTGTGGACGCCAAGGAGATGCAGGCCA
GGTGCGCCTATGTCCAGCAGGATGACCTCTTTATCGGCTCCCTAACGGCCAGGGAACACCTGATTTTCCA
GGCCATGGTGCGGATGCCACGACATCTGACCTATCGGCAGCGAGTGGCCCGCGTGGATCAGGTGATCCAG
GAGCTTTCGCTCAGCAAATGTCAGCACACGATCATCGGTGTGCCCGGCAGGGTGAAAGGTCTGTCCGGCG
GAGAAAGGAAGCGTCTGGCATTCGCCTCCGAGGCACTAACCGATCCGCCGCTTCTGATCTGCGATGAGCC
CACCTCCGGACTGGACTCATTTACCGCCCACAGCGTCGTCCAGGTGCTGAAGAAGCTGTCGCAGAAGGGC
AAGACCGTCATCCTGACCATTCATCAGCCGTCTTCCGAGCTGTTTGAGCTCTTTGACAAGATCCTTCTGA
TGGCCGAGGGCAGGGTAGCTTTCTTGGGCACTCCCAGCGAAGCCGTCGACTTCTTTTCCTAGTGAGTTCG
ATGTGTTTATTAAGGGTATCTAGCATTACATTACATCTCAACTCCTATCCAGCGTGGGTGCCCAGTGTCC
TACCAACTACAATCCGGCGGACTTTTACGTACAGGTGTTGGCCGTTGTGCCCGGACGGGAGATCGAGTCC
CGTGATCGGATCGCCAAGATATGCGACAATTTTGCTATTAGCAAAGTAGCCCGGGATATGGAGCAGTTGT
TGGCCACCAAAAATTTGGAGAAGCCACTGGAGCAGCCGGAGAATGGGTACACCTACAAGGCCACCTGGTT
CATGCAGTTCCGGGCGGTCCTGTGGCGATCCTGGCTGTCGGTGCTCAAGGAACCACTCCTCGTAAAAGTG
CGACTTATTCAGACAACGGTGAGTGGTTCCAGTGGAAACAAATGATATAACGCTTACAATTCTTGGAAAC
AAATTCGCTAGATTTTAGTTAGAATTGCCTGATTCCACACCCTTCTTAGTTTTTTTCAATGAGATGTATA
GTTTATAGTTTTGCAGAAAATAAATAAATTTCATTTAACTCGCGAACATGTTGAAGATATGAATATTAAT
GAGATGCGAGTAACATTTTAATTTGCAGATGGTTGCCATCTTGATTGGCCTCATCTTTTTGGGCCAACAA
CTCACGCAAGTGGGCGTGATGAATATCAACGGAGCCATCTTCCTCTTCCTGACCAACATGACCTTTCAAA
ACGTCTTTGCCACGATAAATGTAAGTCTTGTTTAGAATACATTTGCATATTAATAATTTACTAACTTTCT
AATGAATCGATTCGATTTAGGTGTTCACCTCAGAGCTGCCAGTTTTTATGAGGGAGGCCCGAAGTCGACT
TTATCGCTGTGACACATACTTTCTGGGCAAAACGATTGCCGAATTACCGCTTTTTCTCACAGTGCCACTG
GTCTTCACGGCGATTGCCTATCCGATGATCGGACTGCGGGCCGGAGTGCTGCACTTCTTCAACTGCCTGG
CGCTGGTCACTCTGGTGGCCAATGTGTCAACGTCCTTCGGATATCTAATATCCTGCGCCAGCTCCTCGAC
CTCGATGGCGCTGTCTGTGGGTCCGCCGGTTATCATACCATTCCTGCTCTTTGGCGGCTTCTTCTTGAAC
TCGGGCTCGGTGCCAGTATACCTCAAATGGTTGTCGTACCTCTCATGGTTCCGTTACGCCAACGAGGGTC
TGCTGATTAACCAATGGGCGGACGTGGAGCCGGGCGAAATTAGCTGCACATCGTCGAACACCACGTGCCC
CAGTTCGGGCAAGGTCATCCTGGAGACGCTTAACTTCTCCGCCGCCGATCTGCCGCTGGACTACGTGGGT
CTGGCCATTCTCATCGTGAGCTTCCGGGTGCTCGCATATCTGGCTCTAAGACTTCGGGCCCGACGCAAGG
AGTAGCCGACATATATCCGAAATAACTGCTTGTTTTTTTTTTTTACCATTATTACCATCGTGTTTACTGT
TTATTGCCCCCTCAAAAAGCTAATGTAATTATATTTGTGCCAATAAAAACAAGATATGACCTATAGAATA
CAAGTATTTCCCCTTCGAACATCCCCACAAGTAGACTTTGGATTTGTCTTCTAACCAAAAGACTTACACA
CCTGCATACCTTACATCAAAAACTCGTTTATCGCTACATAAAACACCGGGATATATTTTTTATATACATA
CTTTTCAAATCGCGCGCCCTCTTCATAATTCACCTCCACCACACCACGTTTCGTAGTTGCTCTTTCGCTG
TCTCCCACCCGCTCTCCGCAACACATTCACCTTTTGTTCGACGACCTTGGAGCGACTGTCGTTAGTTCCG
CGCGATTCGGTTCGCTCAAATGGTTCCGAGTGGTTCATTTCGTCTCAATAGAAATTAGTAATAAATATTT
GTATGTACAATTTATTTGCTCCAATATATTTGTATATATTTCCCTCACAGCTATATTTATTCTAATTTAA
TATTATGACTTTTTAAGGTAATTTTTTGTGACCTGTTCGGAGTGATTAGCGTTACAATTTGAACTGAAAG
TGACATCCAGTGTTTGTTCCTTGTGTAGATGCATCTCAAAAAAATGGTGGGCATAATAGTGTTGTTTATA
TATATCAAAAATAACAACTATAATAATAAGAATACATTTAATTTAGAAAATGCTTGGATTTCACTGGAAC
TAGGCTAGATTTAAATGCATGCCCTGCAGGAAGCTTCCTAGGAGGCCTAGATCTGCGGCCGCCCCCAACT
GGGGTAACCTTTGAGTTCTCTCAGTTGGGGGTTAATTAAGAAGTTCCTATTCTTCAAAAGGTATAGGAAC
TTCTCTAGCCCGGCTTGCTGTTCTTCGCGTTCAAAATCTCCAGCTCCATTTTGCTTTCGGTGCGCTTGCA
ATCAGTACTGTCCAAAATCGAAAATCGCCGAACCGTAGTGTGACGTGCGGGGCTCTGCGAAAATAAACTT
TTTTAGGTATATGGCCACACACGGGGAAAGCACAGTGGATTATATGTTTTAATATTATAATATGCAGGTT
TTCATTACTTATCCAGATGTAAGCCCACTTAAAGCGATTTAACAATTATTTGCCGAAAGAGTATAAACAA
ATTTCACTTAAAAAATGGATTAAGAAAAGCTTGTGTAAGATTATGCGCAGCGTTGCCAGATAGCTCCATT
TAAAACACTTCAAAAACAATAAGTTTTGAAAATATATACATAAATAGCAGTCGTTGCCGCAACGCTCAAC
ACATCACACTTTTAAAACACCCTTTACCTACACAGAATTACTTTTTAAATTTCCAGTCAAGCTGCGAGTT
TCAAAATTATAGCCGGTAGAGAAGACAGTGCTATTTCAAAAGCAAACTAACAAGGGTCTTAAATTCCAAA
ACACCAATCCTAACAAGCCTTGGACTTTTGTAAGTTTAGATCAAAGGTGGCATTGCATTCAATGTCATGG
TAAGAAGTAGGTCGTCTAGGTAGAAATCCTCATTCAGCCGGTCAAGTCAGTACGAGAAAGGTCTCAATTT
GAAATTGTCTTAAAAATATTTTATTGTTTTGTACTGTGGTGAGTTTAAACGAAAAACACAAAAAAAAAGT
GATACACAGAAATCATAAAAAATTTTAATACAAGGTATTCGTACGTATCAAAAACATTTCGGCACAATTT
TTTTTCTCTGTACTAAAGTGTTACGAACACTACGGTATTTTTTAGTGATTTTCAACGGACACCGAAGGTA
TATAAACAGCGTTCGCGAACGGTCGCCTTCAAAACCAATTGACATTTGCAGCAGCAAGTACAAGCAGAAA
GTAAAGCGCAATCAGCGAAAAATTTATACTTAATTGTTGGTGATTAAAGTACAATTAAAAGAACATTCTC
GAAAGTCACAAGAAACGTAAGTTTTTAACTCGCTGTTACCAATTAGTAATAAGAGCAACAAGACGTTGAG
TAATTTCAAGAAAAACTGCATTTCAAGGTCTTTGTTCGGCCATTTTTTTTTTATTCAACGCTCTACGTAA
TTACAAAATAAGAAATTGGCAGCCACGCATCTTGTTTTCCCAATCAATTGGCATCAAAACGCAAACAAAT
CTATAAATAAAACTTGCGTGTTGATTTTCGCCAAGATTTATTGGCAAATTGTGAAATTCGCAGTGACGCA
TTTGAAAATTCGAGAAATCACGAACGCACTCGAGCATTTGTGTGCATGTTATTAGTTAGTTAGTTCTTTG
CTTAATTGAAGTATTTTACCAACGAAATCCACTTATTTTTAGCTGAAATAGAGTAGGTTGCTTGAAACGA
AAGCCACGTCTGGAAAATTTCTTATTGCTTAGTAGTTGTGACGTCACCATATACACACAAAATAATGTGT
ATGCATGCGTTTCAGCTGTGTATATATACATGCACACACTCGCATTATGAAAACGATGACGAGCAACGGA
ACAGGTTTCTCAACTACCTTTGTTCCTGTTTCTTCGCTTTCCTTTGTTCCAATATTCGTAGAGGGTTAAT
AGGGGTTTCTCAACAAAGTTGGCGTCGATAAATAAGTTTCCCATTTTTATTCCCCAGCCAGGAAGTTAGT
TTCAATAGTTTTGTAATTTCAACGAAACTCATTTGATTTCGTACTAATTTTCCACATCTCTATTTTCTGC
CCGCAGAATAATCCAAGGGCGGATCCCCCGGGCTGCAGGAATTCAAAAATGGTGAGCAAGGGCGAGGAGC
TGTTCACCGGGGTGGTGCCCATCCTGGTCGAGCTGGACGGCGACGTAAACGGCCACAAGTTCAGCGTGTC
CGGCGAGGGCGAGGGCGATGCCACCTACGGCAAGCTGACCCTGAAGTTCATCTGCACCACCGGCAAGCTG
CCCGTGCCCTGGCCCACCCTCGTGACCACCCTGACCTACGGCGTGCAGTGCTTCAGCCGCTACCCCGACC
ACATGAAGCAGCACGACTTCTTCAAGTCCGCCATGCCCGAAGGCTACGTCCAGGAGCGCACCATCTTCTT
CAAGGACGACGGCAACTACAAGACCCGCGCCGAGGTGAAGTTCGAGGGCGACACCCTGGTGAACCGCATC
GAGCTGAAGGGCATCGACTTCAAGGAGGACGGCAACATCCTGGGGCACAAGCTGGAGTACAACTACAACA
GCCACAACGTCTATATCATGGCCGACAAGCAGAAGAACGGCATCAAGGCCAACTTCAAGATCCGCCACAA
CATCGAGGACGGCAGCGTGCAGCTCGCCGACCACTACCAGCAGAACACCCCCATCGGCGACGGCCCCGTG
CTGCTGCCCGACAACCACTACCTGAGCACCCAGTCCGCCCTGAGCAAAGACCCCAACGAGAAGCGCGATC
ACATGGTCCTGCTGGAGTTCGTGACCGCCGCCGGGATCACTCTCGGCATGGACGAGCTGTACAAGTAAGG
TACCTCTAGACAGACATGATAAGATACATTGATGAGTTTGGACAAACCACAACTAGAATGCAGTGAAAAA
AATGCTTTATTTGTGAAATTTGTGATGCTATTGCTTTATTTGTAACCATTATAAGCTGCAATAAACAAGT
TAACAACAACAATTGCATTCATTTTATGTTTCAGGTTCAGGGGGAGGTGTGGGAGGTTTTTTAAAGCGAA
GTTCCTATTCTTCAAAAGGTATAGGAACTTCACCGGTGACGTCCCCCCAACTGAGAGAACTCAAAGGTTA
CCCCAGTTGGGGGGCGCGCCGCTAGCCATATGGGGATTGGTGGCGACGACTCCTGGAGCCCGTCAGTATC
GGCGGAATTACAGCTGAGCGCCGGTCGCTACCATTACCAGTTGGTCTGGTGTCAAAAATAATAATAACCG
GGCAGGCCATGTCTGCCCGTATTTCGCGTAAGGAAATCCCTCGAGGGTACCTCTAGTTCTAGCCAGCTTT
TGTTCCCTTTAGTGAGGGTTAATTTCGAGCTTGGCGTAATCATGGTCATAGCTGTTTCCTGTGTGAAATT
GTTATCCGCTCACAATTCCACACAACATACGAGCCGGAAGCATAAAGTGTAAAGCCTGGGGTGCCTAATG
AGTGAGCTAACTCACATTAATTGCGTTGCGCTCACTGCCCGCTTTCCAGTCGGGAAACCTGTCGTGCCAG
CTGCATTAATGAATCGGCCAACGCGCGGGGAGAGGCGGTTTGCGTATTGGGCGCTCTTCCGCTTCCTCGC
TCACTGACTCGCTGCGCTCGGTCGTTCGGCTGCGGCGAGCGGTATCAGCTCACTCAAAGGCGGTAATACG
GTTATCCACAGAATCAGGGGATAACGCAGGAAAGAACATGTGAGCAAAAGGCCAGCAAAAGGCCAGGAAC
CGTAAAAAGGCCGCGTTGCTGGCGTTTTTCCATAGGCTCCGCCCCCCTGACGAGCATCACAAAAATCGAC
GCTCAAGTCAGAGGTGGCGAAACCCGACAGGACTATAAAGATACCAGGCGTTTCCCCCTGGAAGCTCCCT
CGTGCGCTCTCCTGTTCCGACCCTGCCGCTTACCGGATACCTGTCCGCCTTTCTCCCTTCGGGAAGCGTG
GCGCTTTCTCATAGCTCACGCTGTAGGTATCTCAGTTCGGTGTAGGTCGTTCGCTCCAAGCTGGGCTGTG
TGCACGAACCCCCCGTTCAGCCCGACCGCTGCGCCTTATCCGGTAACTATCGTCTTGAGTCCAACCCGGT
AAGACACGACTTATCGCCACTGGCAGCAGCCACTGGTAACAGGATTAGCAGAGCGAGGTATGTAGGCGGT
GCTACAGAGTTCTTGAAGTGGTGGCCTAACTACGGCTACACTAGAAGGACAGTATTTGGTATCTGCGCTC
TGCTGAAGCCAGTTACCTTCGGAAAAAGAGTTGGTAGCTCTTGATCCGGCAAACAAACCACCGCTGGTAG
CGGTGGTTTTTTTGTTTGCAAGCAGCAGATTACGCGCAGAAAAAAAGGATCTCAAGAAGATCCTTTGATC
TTTTCTACGGGGTCTGACGCTCAGTGGAACGAAAACTCACGTTAAGGGATTTTGGTCATGAGATTATCAA
AAAGGATCTTCACCTAGATCCTTTTAAATTAAAAATGAAGTTTTAAATCAATCTAAAGTATATATGAGTA
AACTTGGTCTGACAGTTACCAATGCTTAATCAGTGAGGCACCTATCTCAGCGATCTGTCTATTTCGTTCA
TCCATAGTTGCCTGACTCCCCGTCGTGTAGATAACTACGATACGGGAGGGCTTACCATCTGGCCCCAGTG
CTGCAATGATACCGCGAGACCCACGCTCACCGGCTCCAGATTTATCAGCAATAAACCAGCCAGCCGGAAG
GGCCGAGCGCAGAAGTGGTCCTGCAACTTTATCCGCCTCCATCCAGTCTATTAATTGTTGCCGGGAAGCT
AGAGTAAGTAGTTCGCCAGTTAATAGTTTGCGCAACGTTGTTGCCATTGCTACAGGCATCGTGGTGTCAC
GCTCGTCGTTTGGTATGGCTTCATTCAGCTCCGGTTCCCAACGATCAAGGCGAGTTACATGATCCCCCAT
GTTGTGCAAAAAAGCGGTTAGCTCCTTCGGTCCTCCGATCGTTGTCAGAAGTAAGTTGGCCGCAGTGTTA
TCACTCATGGTTATGGCAGCACTGCATAATTCTCTTACTGTCATGCCATCCGTAAGATGCTTTTCTGTGA
CTGGTGAGTACTCAACCAAGTCATTCTGAGAATAGTGTATGCGGCGACCGAGTTGCTCTTGCCCGGCGTC
AATACGGGATAATACCGCGCCACATAGCAGAACTTTAAAAGTGCTCATCATTGGAAAACGTTCTTCGGGG
CGAAAACTCTCAAGGATCTTACCGCTGTTGAGATCCAGTTCGATGTAACCCACTCGTGCACCCAACTGAT
CTTCAGCATCTTTTACTTTCACCAGCGTTTCTGGGTGAGCAAAAACAGGAAGGCAAAATGCCGCAAAAAA
GGGAATAAGGGCGACACGGAAATGTTGAATACTCATACTCTTCCTTTTTCAATATTATTGAAGCATTTAT
CAGGGTTATTGTCTCATGAGCGGATACATATTTGAATGTATTTAGAAAAATAAACAAATAGGGGTTCCGC
GCACATTTCCCCGAAAAGTGCCAC
Features (pLannotate 1.2.2; 18 found; start..end, strand, type, name):
     30..458     -  rep_origin     f1 ori (sequence partly withheld): f1 bacteriophage origin of replication; arrow indicates direction of (+) strand synthesis
    463..620     -  CDS            lacZα (fragment): LacZα fragment of β-galactosidase; lacZ fragment
    623..641     +  promoter       T7 promoter: promoter for bacteriophage T7 RNA polymerase
    665..4801    +  gene           mini-white: white; This modified version of the white gene lacks part of the first intron.
   4861..4899    +  protein_bind   phage φC31 attP (fragment): attachment site of phage φC31 phage φC31 integrase
   6779..6802    +  misc_feature   MCS (fragment): pBluescript multiple cloning site
   6807..7526    +  CDS            EGFP: the original enhanced GFP (Yang et al., 1996) mammalian codon-optimized
   7548..7669    -  polyA_signal   SV40 poly(A) signal: SV40 polyadenylation signal
   7782..7820    -  protein_bind   phage φC31 attP (fragment): attachment site of phage φC31 phage φC31 integrase
   7834..7939    +  CDS            lacZ (fragment): β-galactosidase; lacZ
   8024..8042    -  promoter       T3 promoter: promoter for bacteriophage T3 RNA polymerase
   8087..8103    -  protein_bind   lac operator: The lac repressor binds to the lac operator to inhibit transcription in E. coli. This inhibition can be relieved by adding lactose or isopropyl-β-D-thiogalactopyranoside (IPTG). lac repressor encoded by lacI
   8111..8141    -  promoter       lac promoter: promoter for the E. coli lac operon
   8156..8177    -  protein_bind   CAP binding site: CAP binding activates transcription in the presence of cAMP. E. coli catabolite activator protein
   8190..8282    -  CDS            lacI (fragment): lac repressor; lacI; The lac repressor binds to the lac operator to inhibit transcription in E. coli. This inhibition can be relieved by adding lactose or isopropyl-β-D-thiogalactopyranoside (IPTG).
   8465..9053    -  rep_origin     ori: high-copy-number ColE1/pMB1/pBR322/pUC origin of replication
   9224..10084   -  CDS            AmpR: β-lactamase; bla; confers resistance to ampicillin, carbenicillin, and related antibiotics
  10085..10189   -  promoter       AmpR promoter: bla
