>Addgene plasmid #108283 | pRVV669 | addgene full sequence | sequence record 211020 | Addgene NGS Result
CTAAATTGTAAGCGTTAATATTTTGTTAAAATTCGCGTTAAATTTTTGTTAAATCAGCTCATTTTTTAAC
CAATAGGCCGAAATCGGCAAAATCCCTTATAAATCAAAAGAATAGACCGAGATAGGGT
[37 nt withheld, positions 129-165]
AAAGAACGTGGACTCCAACGTCAAAGG
[49 nt withheld, positions 193-241]
T
[91 nt withheld, positions 243-333]
G
[124 nt withheld, positions 335-458]
CCCATTCGCCATTCAGGCTGCGCAACTGTTGGGAAGGGCGATCGGTGCGGGCCTCTTCGCTATTACGCCA
GCTGGCGAAAGGGGGATGTGCTGCAAGGCGATTAAGTTGGGTAACGCCAGGGTTTTCCCAGTCACGACGT
TGTAAAACGACGGCCAGTGAATTGTAATACGACTCACTATAGGGCGAATTGGGTACGTACCGGGCCCCTA
GTATGTATGTAAGTTAATAAAACCCATTTTTGCGGAAAGTAGATAAAAAAAACATTTTTTTTTTTTACTG
CACTGGATATCATTGAACTTATCTGATCAGTTTTAAATTTACTTCGATCCAAGGGTATTTGATGTACCAG
GTTCTTTCGATTACCTCTCACTCAAAATGACATTCCACTCAAAGTCAGCGCTGTTTGCCTCCTTCTCTGT
CCACAGAAATATCGCCGTCTCTTTCGCCGCTGCGTCCGCTATCTCTTTCGCCACCGTTTGTAGCGTTACG
TAGCGTCAATGTCCGCCTTCAGTTGCATTTTGTCAGCGGTTTCGTGACGAAGCTCCAAGCGGTTTACGCC
ATCAATTAAACACAAAGTGCTGTGCCAAAACTCCTCTCGCTTCTTATTTTTGTTTGTTTTTTGAGTGATT
GGGGTGGTGATTGGTTTTGGGTGGGTAAGCAGGGGAAAGTGTGAAAAATCCCGGCAATGGGCCAAGAGGA
TCAGGAGCTATTAATTCGCGGAGGCAGCAAACACCCATCTGCCGAGCATCTGAACAATGTGAGTAGTACA
TGTGCATACATCTTAAGTTCACTTGATCTATAGGAACTGCGATTGCAACATCAAATTGTCTGCGGCGTGA
GAACTGCGACCCACAAAAATCCCAAACCGCAATTGCACAAACAAATAGTGACACGAAACAGATTATTCTG
GTAGCTGTTCTCGCTATATAAGACAATTTTTGAGATCATATCATGATCAAGACATCTAAAGGCATTCATT
TTCGACTATATTCTTTTTTACAAAAAATATAACAACCAGATATTTTAAGCTGATCCTAGATGCACAAAAA
ATAAATAAAAGTATAAACCTACTTCGTAGGATACTTCGGGGTACTTTTTGTTCGGGGTTAGATGAGCATA
ACGCTTGTAGTTGATATTTGAGATCCCCTATCATTGCAGGGTGACAGCGGAGCGGCTTCGCAGAGCTGCA
TTAACCAGGGCTTCGGGCAGGCCAAAAACTACGGCACGCTCCGGCCACCCAGTCCGCCGGAGGACTCCGG
TTCAGGGAGCGGCCAACTAGCCGAGAACCTCACCTATGCCTGGCACAATATGGACATCTTTGGGGCGGTC
AATCAGCCGGGCTCCGGATGGCGGCAGCTGGTCAACCGGACACGCGGACTATTCTGCAACGAGCGACACA
TACCGGCGCCCAGGAAACATTTGCTCAAGAACGGTGAGTTTCTATTCGCAGTCGGCTGATCTGTGTGAAA
TCTTAATAAAGGGTCCAATTACCAATTTGAAACTCAGTTTGCGGCGTGGCCTATCCGGGCGAACTTTTGG
CCGTGATGGGCAGTTCCGGTGCCGGAAAGACGACCCTGCTGAATGCCCTTGCCTTTCGATCGCCGCAGGG
CATCCAAGTATCGCCATCCGGGATGCGACTGCTCAATGGCCAACCTGTGGACGCCAAGGAGATGCAGGCC
AGGTGCGCCTATGTCCAGCAGGATGACCTCTTTATCGGCTCCCTAACGGCCAGGGAACACCTGATTTTCC
AAGCCATGGTGCGGATGCCACGACATCTGACCTATCGGCAGCGAGTGGCCCGCGTGGATCAGGTGATCCA
GGAGCTTTCGCTCAGCAAATGTCAGCACACGATCATCGGTGTGCCCGGCAGGGTGAAAGGTCTGTCCGGC
GGAGAAAGGAAGCGTCTGGCATTCGCCTCCGAGGCTCTAACCGATCCGCCGCTTCTGATCTGCGATGAGC
CCACCTCCGGACTGGACTCCTTTACCGCCCACAGCGTCGTCCAGGTGCTGAAGAAGCTGTCGCAGAAGGG
CAAGACCGTCATCCTGACCATTCATCAGCCGTCTTCCGAGCTGTTTGAGCTCTTTGACAAGATCCTTCTG
ATGGCCGAGGGCAGGGTAGCTTTCTTGGGCACTCCCAGCGAAGCCGTCGACTTCTTTTCCTAGTGAGTTC
GATGTGTTTATTAAGGGTATCTAGTATTACATAACATCTCAACTCCTATCCAGCGTGGGTGCCCAGTGTC
CTACCAACTACAATCCGGCGGACTTTTACGTACAGGTGTTGGCCGTTGTGCCCGGACGGGAGATCGAGTC
CCGTGATCGGATCGCCAAGATATGCGACAATTTTGCCATTAGCAAAGTAGCCCGGGATATGGAGCAGTTG
TTGGCCACCAAAAATCTGGAGAAGCCACTGGAGCAGCCGGAGAATGGGTACACCTACAAGGCCACCTGGT
TCATGCAGTTCCGGGCGGTCCTGTGGCGATCCTGGCTGTCGGTGCTCAAGGAACCACTCCTCGTAAAAGT
GCGACTTATTCAGACAACGGTGAGTGGTTCCAGTGGAAACAAATGATATAACGCTTACAATTCTTGGAAA
CAAATTCGCTAGATTTTAGATAGAATTGCCTGATTCCACACCCTTCTTAGTTTTTTTCAATGAGATGTAT
AGTTTATAGTTTTGCAGAAGATAAATAAATTTCATTTAACTCGCGAATATTAATGAGATGCGAGTAACAT
TTTAATTTGCAGATGGTTGCCATCTTGATTGGCCTCATCTTTTTGGGCCAACAACTCACGCAAGTGGGTG
TGATGAATATCAACGGAGCCATCTTCCTCTTCCTGACCAACATGACCTTTCAAAACGTCTTTGCCACGAT
AAATGTAAGTCATGTTTAGAATACATTTGCATTTCAATAATTTACTAACTTTCTAATGAATCGATTCGAT
TTAGGTGTTCACCTCAGAGCTGCCAGTTTTTATGAGGGAGGCCCGAAGTCGACTTTATCGCTGTGACACA
TACTTTCTGGGCAAAACGATTGCCGAATTGCCGCTTTTTCTCACAGTGCCACTGGTCTTCACGGCGATTG
CCTATCCGATGATCGGACTGCGGGCCGGAGTGCTGCACTTCTTCAACTGCCTGGCGCTGGTCACTCTGGT
GGCCAATGTGTCAACGTCCTTCGGATATCTAATATCCTGCGCCAGCTCCTCGACCTCGATGGCGCTGTCT
GTGGGTCCGCCGGTTATCATACCATTCCTGCTCTTTGGCGGCTTCTTCTTGAACTCGGGCTCGGTGCCAG
TATACCTCAAATGGTTGTCGTACCTCTCATGGTTCCGTTACGCCAACGAGGGTCTGCTGATTAACCAATG
GGCGGACGTGGAGCCGGGCGAAATTAGCTGCACATCGTCGAACACCACGTGCCCCAGTTCGGGCAAGGTC
ATCCTGGAGACGCTTAACTTCTCCGCCGCCGATCTGCCGCTGGACTACGTGGGTCTGGCCATTCTCATCG
TGAGCTTCCGGGTGCTCGCATATCTGGCTCTAAGACTTCGGGCCCGACGCAAGGAGTAGCCGACATATAT
CCGAAATAACTGCTTGTTTTTTTTTTTTACCATTATTACCATCGTGTTTACTGTTTATTGCCCCCTCAAA
AAGCTAATGTAATTATATTTGTGCCAATAAAAACAAGATATGACCTATAGAATACAAGTATTTCCCCTTC
GAACATCCCCACAAGTAGACTTTGGATTTGTCTTCTAACCAAAAGACTTACACACCTGCATACCTTACAT
CAAAAACTCGTTTATCGCTACATAAAACACCGGGATATATTTTTTATATACATACTTTTCAAATCGCGCG
CCCTCTTCATAATTCACCTCCACCACACCACGTTTCGTAGTTGCTCTTTCGCTGTCTCCCACCCGCTCTC
CGCAACACATTCACCTTTTGTTCGACGACCTTGGAGCGACTGTCGTTAGTTCCGCGCGATTCGGTTCGCT
CAAATGGTTCCGAGTGGTTCATTTCGTCTCAATAGAAATTAGTAATAAATATTTGTATGTACAATTTATT
TGCTCCAATATATTTGTATATATTTCCCTCACAGCTATATTTATTCTAATTTAATATTATGACTTTTTAA
GGTAATTTTTTGTGACCTGTTCGGAGTGATTAGCGTTACAATTTGAACTGAAAGTGACATCCAGTGTTTG
TTCCTTGTGTAGATGCATCTCAAAAAAATGGTGGGCATAATAGTGTTGTTTATATATATCAAAAATAACA
ACTATAATAATAAGAATACATTTAATTTAGAAAATGCTTGGATTTCACTGGAACTAGGCTAGATTTAAAT
GCATGCCCTGCAGGAAGCTTCCTAGGAGGCCTAGATCTGCGGCCGCCCCCAACTGGGGTAACCTTTGAGT
TCTCTCAGTTGGGGGTTAATTAAGAAGTTCCTATTCTTCAAAAGGTATAGGAACTTCTCTAGCCCGGCTT
GCTGTTCTTCGCGTTCAAAATCTCCAGCTCCATTTTGCTTTCGGTGCGCTTGCAATCAGTACTGTCCAAA
ATCGAAAATCGCCGAACCGTAGTGTGACCGTGCGGGGCTCTGCGAAAATAAACTTTTTTAGGTATATGGC
CACACACGGGGAAAGCACAGTGGATTATATGTTTTAATATTATAATATGCAGGTTTTCATTACTTATCCA
GATGTAAGCCCACTTAAAGCGATTTAACAATTATTTGCCGAAAGAGTATAAACAAATTTCACTTAAAAAT
GGATTAAGAAAAGCTTGTGTAAGATTATGCGCAGCGTTGCCAGATAGCTCCATTTAAAACACTTCAAAAA
CAATAAGTTTTGAAAATATATACATAAATAGCAGTCGTTGCCGCAACGCTCAACACATCACACTTTTAAA
ACACCCTTTACCTACACAGAATTACTTTTTAAATTTCCAGTCAAGCTGCGAGTTTCAAAATTATAGCCGG
TAGAGAAGACAGTGCTATTTCAAAAGCAAACTAACAAGGGTCTTAAATTCCAAAACACCAATCCTAACAA
GCCTTGGACTTTTGTAAGTTTAGATCAAAGGTGGCATTGCATTCAATGTCATGGTAAGAAGTAGGTCGTC
TAGGTAGAAATCCTCATTCAGCCGGTCAAGTCAGTACGAGAAAGGTCTCAATTTGAAATTGTCTTAAAAA
TATTTTATTGTTTTGTACTGTGGTGAGTTTAAACGAAAAACACAAAAAAAAAGTGATACACAGAAATCAT
AAAAAATTTTAATACAAGGTATTCGTACGTATCAAAAACATTTCGGCACAATTTTTTTTCTCTGTACTAA
AGTGTTACGAACACTACGGTATTTTTTAGTGATTTTCAACGGACACCGAAGGTATATAAACAGCGTTCGC
GAACGGTCGCCTTCAAAACCAATTGACATTTGCAGCAGCAAGTACAAGTAGAAAGTAAAGCGCAATCAGC
GAAAAATTTATACTTAATTGTTGGTGATTAAAGTACAATTAAAAGAACATTCTCGAAAGTCACAAGAAAC
GTAAGTTTTTAACTCGCTGTTACCAATTAGTAATAAGAGCAACAAGACGTTGAGTAATTTCAAGAAAAAC
TGCATTTCAAGGTCTTTGTTCGGCCATTTTTTTTTATTCAACGCTCTACGTAATTACAAAATAAGAAATT
GGCAGCCACGCATCTTGTTTTCCCAATGAATTGGCATCAAAACGCAAACAAATCTATAAATAAAACTTGC
GTGTTGATTTTCGCCAAGATTTATTGGCAAATTGTGAAATTCGCAGTGACGCATTTGAAAATTCGAGAAA
TCACGAACGCACTCGAGCATTTGTGTGCATGTTATTAGTTAGTTGTTTAGTTAATTGAAGTATTTTACCA
ACGAAATCCACTTATTTTTAGCTGAAATAGAGTAGGTTGCTTAAACAAAGCCACGTCTGAAAATTTCTTA
TTGCTTGTAGTTGTGACGTCACCATATACACACAAAATAATGTGTATGCATGCATTTCAGCTGTGTATAT
ATACATGCACACACTCGCAACACGAAAACGATGACGAAGCAACGGAACAAAGGTTTCTCAACTACCCTTT
GTTCCCTGTTTCTTCGCTTTCCTTTGTTCCAATATTCGTAGAGGGTTAATAGGGGTTTCTCAACAAAGTT
GGCGTCGATAAATAAGTTTCCCATTTTTATTCCCCAGCCAGGAAGTTAGTTTCAATAGTTTTGTAATTTC
AACGAAACTCATTTGATTTCGTACTAATTTTCCACATCTCTATTTTCTGCCCGCAGAATAATCCAAGGGC
GGATCCCCCGGGCTGCAGGAATTCAAAAATGGTGAGCAAGGGCGAGGAGCTGTTCACCGGGGTGGTGCCC
ATCCTGGTCGAGCTGGACGGCGACGTAAACGGCCACAAGTTCAGCGTGTCCGGCGAGGGCGAGGGCGATG
CCACCTACGGCAAGCTGACCCTGAAGTTCATCTGCACCACCGGCAAGCTGCCCGTGCCCTGGCCCACCCT
CGTGACCACCCTGACCTACGGCGTGCAGTGCTTCAGCCGCTACCCCGACCACATGAAGCAGCACGACTTC
TTCAAGTCCGCCATGCCCGAAGGCTACGTCCAGGAGCGCACCATCTTCTTCAAGGACGACGGCAACTACA
AGACCCGCGCCGAGGTGAAGTTCGAGGGCGACACCCTGGTGAACCGCATCGAGCTGAAGGGCATCGACTT
CAAGGAGGACGGCAACATCCTGGGGCACAAGCTGGAGTACAACTACAACAGCCACAACGTCTATATCATG
GCCGACAAGCAGAAGAACGGCATCAAGGCCAACTTCAAGATCCGCCACAACATCGAGGACGGCAGCGTGC
AGCTCGCCGACCACTACCAGCAGAACACCCCCATCGGCGACGGCCCCGTGCTGCTGCCCGACAACCACTA
CCTGAGCACCCAGTCCGCCCTGAGCAAAGACCCCAACGAGAAGCGCGATCACATGGTCCTGCTGGAGTTC
GTGACCGCCGCCGGGATCACTCTCGGCATGGACGAGCTGTACAAGTAGGGTACCTCTAGACAGACATGAT
AAGATACATTGATGAGTTTGGACAAACCACAACTAGAATGCAGTGAAAAAAATGCTTTATTTGTGAAATT
TGTGATGCTATTGCTTTATTTGTAACCATTATAAGCTGCAATAAACAAGTTAACAACAACAATTGCATTC
ATTTTATGTTTCAGGTTCAGGGGGAGGTGTGGGAGGTTTTTTAAAGCGAAGTTCCTATTCTTCAAAAGGT
ATAGGAACTTCACCGGTGACGTCCCCCCAACTGAGAGAACTCAAAGGTTACCCCAGTTGGGGGGCGCGCC
GCTAGCCATATGGGGATTGGTGGCGACGACTCCTGGAGCCCGTCAGTATCGGCGGAATTACAGCTGAGCG
CCGGTCGCTACCATTACCAGTTGGTCTGGTGTCAAAAATAATAATAACCGGGCAGGCCATGTCTGCCCGT
ATTTCGCGTAAGGAAATCCCTCGAGGGTACCTCTAGTTCTAGCCAGCTTTTGTTCCCTTTAGTGAGGGTT
AATTTCGAGCTTGGCGTAATCATGGTCATAGCTGTTTCCTGTGTGAAATTGTTATCCGCTCACAATTCCA
CACAACATACGAGCCGGAAGCATAAAGTGTAAAGCCTGGGGTGCCTAATGAGTGAGCTAACTCACATTAA
TTGCGTTGCGCTCACTGCCCGCTTTCCAGTCGGGAAACCTGTCGTGCCAGCTGCATTAATGAATCGGCCA
ACGCGCGGGGAGAGGCGGTTTGCGTATTGGGCGCTCTTCCGCTTCCTCGCTCACTGACTCGCTGCGCTCG
GTCGTTCGGCTGCGGCGAGCGGTATCAGCTCACTCAAAGGCGGTAATACGGTTATCCACAGAATCAGGGG
ATAACGCAGGAAAGAACATGTGAGCAAAAGGCCAGCAAAAGGCCAGGAACCGTAAAAAGGCCGCGTTGCT
GGCGTTTTTCCATAGGCTCCGCCCCCCTGACGAGCATCACAAAAATCGACGCTCAAGTCAGAGGTGGCGA
AACCCGACAGGACTATAAAGATACCAGGCGTTTCCCCCTGGAAGCTCCCTCGTGCGCTCTCCTGTTCCGA
CCCTGCCGCTTACCGGATACCTGTCCGCCTTTCTCCCTTCGGGAAGCGTGGCGCTTTCTCATAGCTCACG
CTGTAGGTATCTCAGTTCGGTGTAGGTCGTTCGCTCCAAGCTGGGCTGTGTGCACGAACCCCCCGTTCAG
CCCGACCGCTGCGCCTTATCCGGTAACTATCGTCTTGAGTCCAACCCGGTAAGACACGACTTATCGCCAC
TGGCAGCAGCCACTGGTAACAGGATTAGCAGAGCGAGGTATGTAGGCGGTGCTACAGAGTTCTTGAAGTG
GTGGCCTAACTACGGCTACACTAGAAGAACAGTATTTGGTATCTGCGCTCTGCTGAAGCCAGTTACCTTC
GGAAAAAGAGTTGGTAGCTCTTGATCCGGCAAACAAACCACCGCTGGTAGCGGTGGTTTTTTTGTTTGCA
AGCAGCAGATTACGCGCAGAAAAAAAGGATCTCAAGAAGATCCTTTGATCTTTTCTACGGGGTCTGACGC
TCAGTGGAACGAAAACTCACGTTAAGGGATTTTGGTCATGAGATTATCAAAAAGGATCTTCACCTAGATC
CTTTTAAATTAAAAATGAAGTTTTAAATCAATCTAAAGTATATATGAGTAAACTTGGTCTGACAGTTACC
AATGCTTAATCAGTGAGGCACCTATCTCAGCGATCTGTCTATTTCGTTCATCCATAGTTGCCTGACTCCC
CGTCGTGTAGATAACTACGATACGGGAGGGCTTACCATCTGGCCCCAGTGCTGCAATGATACCGCGAGAC
CCACGCTCACCGGCTCCAGATTTATCAGCAATAAACCAGCCAGCCGGAAGGGCCGAGCGCAGAAGTGGTC
CTGCAACTTTATCCGCCTCCATCCAGTCTATTAATTGTTGCCGGGAAGCTAGAGTAAGTAGTTCGCCAGT
TAATAGTTTGCGCAACGTTGTTGCCATTGCTACAGGCATCGTGGTGTCACGCTCGTCGTTTGGTATGGCT
TCATTCAGCTCCGGTTCCCAACGATCAAGGCGAGTTACATGATCCCCCATGTTGTGCAAAAAAGCGGTTA
GCTCCTTCGGTCCTCCGATCGTTGTCAGAAGTAAGTTGGCCGCAGTGTTATCACTCATGGTTATGGCAGC
ACTGCATAATTCTCTTACTGTCATGCCATCCGTAAGATGCTTTTCTGTGACTGGTGAGTACTCAACCAAG
TCATTCTGAGAATAGTGTATGCGGCGACCGAGTTGCTCTTGCCCGGCGTCAATACGGGATAATACCGCGC
CACATAGCAGAACTTTAAAAGTGCTCATCATTGGAAAACGTTCTTCGGGGCGAAAACTCTCAAGGATCTT
ACCGCTGTTGAGATCCAGTTCGATGTAACCCACTCGTGCACCCAACTGATCTTCAGCATCTTTTACTTTC
ACCAGCGTTTCTGGGTGAGCAAAAACAGGAAGGCAAAATGCCGCAAAAAAGGGAATAAGGGCGACACGGA
AATGTTGAATACTCATACTCTTCCTTTTTCAATATTATTGAAGCATTTATCAGGGTTATTGTCTCATGAG
CGGATACATATTTGAATGTATTTAGAAAAATAAACAAATAGGGGTTCCGCGCACATTTCCCCGAAAAGTG
CCAC
Features (pLannotate 1.2.2; 18 found; start..end, strand, type, name):
     30..458     -  rep_origin     f1 ori (sequence partly withheld): f1 bacteriophage origin of replication; arrow indicates direction of (+) strand synthesis
    463..620     -  CDS            lacZα (fragment): LacZα fragment of β-galactosidase; lacZ fragment
    623..641     +  promoter       T7 promoter: promoter for bacteriophage T7 RNA polymerase
    666..4785    +  gene           mini-white: white; This modified version of the white gene lacks part of the first intron.
   4845..4883    +  protein_bind   phage φC31 attP (fragment): attachment site of phage φC31 phage φC31 integrase
   6759..6782    +  misc_feature   MCS (fragment): pBluescript multiple cloning site
   6787..7505    +  CDS            EGFP (fragment): the original enhanced GFP (Yang et al., 1996) mammalian codon-optimized
   7528..7649    -  polyA_signal   SV40 poly(A) signal: SV40 polyadenylation signal
   7762..7800    -  protein_bind   phage φC31 attP (fragment): attachment site of phage φC31 phage φC31 integrase
   7814..7919    +  CDS            lacZ (fragment): β-galactosidase; lacZ
   8004..8022    -  promoter       T3 promoter: promoter for bacteriophage T3 RNA polymerase
   8067..8083    -  protein_bind   lac operator: The lac repressor binds to the lac operator to inhibit transcription in E. coli. This inhibition can be relieved by adding lactose or isopropyl-β-D-thiogalactopyranoside (IPTG). lac repressor encoded by lacI
   8091..8121    -  promoter       lac promoter: promoter for the E. coli lac operon
   8136..8157    -  protein_bind   CAP binding site: CAP binding activates transcription in the presence of cAMP. E. coli catabolite activator protein
   8170..8262    -  CDS            lacI (fragment): lac repressor; lacI; The lac repressor binds to the lac operator to inhibit transcription in E. coli. This inhibition can be relieved by adding lactose or isopropyl-β-D-thiogalactopyranoside (IPTG).
   8445..9033    -  rep_origin     ori: high-copy-number ColE1/pMB1/pBR322/pUC origin of replication
   9204..10064   -  CDS            AmpR: β-lactamase; bla; confers resistance to ampicillin, carbenicillin, and related antibiotics
  10065..10169   -  promoter       AmpR promoter: bla
