[The description below was written by a language model from this plasmid's Addgene catalogue record and pLannotate feature annotations shown in this document.]
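Description:
pRVV669 is a roughly 10.2 kb donor plasmid built on pBluescript SK+ for CRISPR/Cas9-assisted genome engineering in Drosophila melanogaster. It is propagated in E. coli as a high-copy plasmid through its ColE1/pUC-type origin and selected with ampicillin via the β-lactamase gene. The remaining backbone elements are standard pBluescript parts: an f1 origin, flanking T7 and T3 promoters, and lac promoter/operator and lacZα remnants.

The payload is a pair of short PhiC31 attP fragments (39 bp as annotated, consistent with the minimal sites described in the associated publication) placed in opposite orientations. Between them lie about 1.9 kb of unannotated sequence, a fragment of the pBluescript multiple cloning site, an EGFP coding sequence and an SV40 polyadenylation signal. The record does not state which promoter drives EGFP; it may lie in the unannotated stretch. A mini-white gene, the common Drosophila eye-colour marker, sits outside the attP-flanked region, just upstream of the first attP. The record does not explain its role, although this position could allow it to flag unwanted whole-plasmid integration events. No homology arms are annotated, so users presumably add locus-specific arms themselves.

The stated purpose is to create attP-flanked landing platforms. Cas9 cleavage at a chosen locus, followed by repair from this donor, installs the marked cassette. PhiC31 integrase can then exchange that cassette for any attB-flanked sequence by recombinase-mediated cassette exchange. The depositor sequence and the repository's sequencing result differ by about 20 nt but show the same feature layout.
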