Addgene plasmid #108283: pRVV669
Purpose: Donor vector for creation of PhiC31 attP-flanked platforms for cassette exchange using CRISPR/Cas9
Depositing lab: Richard Mann. Depositing organization: Columbia University. Publication: Robust PhiC31-Mediated Genome Engineering in Drosophila melanogaster Using Minimal attP/attB Phage Sites. Voutev R, Mann RS. G3 (Bethesda). 2018 Mar 9. pii: g3.118.200051. doi: 10.1534/g3.118.200051. PubMed 29523637.
Backbone
  Vector backbone: pBluescript SK+
  Total vector size (bp): 10212
  Vector type: CRISPR
Growth in bacteria
  Bacterial resistance: Ampicillin, 100 μg/mL
  Growth temperature: 37°C
  Growth strain: DH5alpha
  Copy number: High Copy
Gene/Insert
  Gene/Insert name: PhiC31 attP sites
  Species: Streptomyces phage PhiC31
Terms and licenses: Academic/Nonprofit Terms; Industry Terms: Not Available to Industry
How to cite: pRVV669 was a gift from Richard Mann (Addgene plasmid # 108283 ; http://n2t.net/addgene:108283 ; RRID:Addgene_108283)
